Addgene plasmid #147642: pT7-EGFP-C1-HsNot8-K203A_U
Purpose: Mammalian Expression of HsNot8-K203A
Depositing lab: Elisa Izaurralde. Depositing organization: Max Planck Institute for Developmental Biology.
Backbone
  Vector backbone: Unknown
  Vector type: Mammalian Expression
Growth in bacteria
  Bacterial resistance: Kanamycin, 50 μg/mL
  Growth temperature: 37°C
  Growth strain: DH5alpha
  Copy number: High Copy
Gene/Insert
  Gene/Insert name: HsNot8-K203A (alt names: CAF1; CALIF, hCAF1, POP2, CNOT8)
  Species: H. sapiens (human)
  Entrez Gene: CNOT8 (a.k.a. CAF1, CALIF, Caf1b, POP2, hCAF1)
  Cloning method: Unknown
Terms and licenses: Academic/Nonprofit Terms; Industry Terms: Not Available to Industry
Depositor comments: sequence based on NCBI:NM_004779.4 Plasmids from this collection were made available to the research community and donated after the lab closed. Please note that the sequence provided by the depositing laboratory may be theoretical/predicted or based on Sanger sequencing results. There may be discrepancies between sequencing results obtained by Addgene and the depositor sequence. If an Addgene verified sequence is not available, please contact before placing your order to request that our lab fully sequence the plasmid.
How to cite: pT7-EGFP-C1-HsNot8-K203A_U was a gift from Elisa Izaurralde (Addgene plasmid # 147642 ; http://n2t.net/addgene:147642 ; RRID:Addgene_147642)
