[The description below was written by a language model from this plasmid's Addgene catalogue record and pLannotate feature annotations shown in this document.]
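Description:
pT7-EGFP-C1-HsNot8-K203A_U is a 5,656-nt mammalian expression plasmid encoding human CNOT8 (also called CAF1, CALIF, POP2 or hCAF1) carrying a K203A substitution, fused to the C-terminus of EGFP. The catalogue entry lists the backbone as unknown, but the name and feature layout are consistent with an EGFP-C1-type vector into which a T7 promoter has been added. The human cytomegalovirus immediate-early enhancer and promoter drive transcription in mammalian cells. The bacteriophage T7 promoter lies between the CMV promoter and the EGFP start, so the same fusion could also be transcribed by T7 RNA polymerase. EGFP is followed by a remnant of the multiple cloning site acting as a linker, then the CNOT8 coding sequence, which according to the depositor is based on the NCBI reference transcript. An SV40 polyadenylation signal terminates the transcript.

In bacteria the plasmid replicates from a high-copy ColE1/pUC-type origin, and an f1 origin is also present. A single NeoR/KanR (Tn5 aminoglycoside phosphotransferase) gene sits behind tandem bacterial (bla) and SV40 early promoters and ends in an HSV TK poly(A) signal, giving kanamycin resistance in E. coli and allowing G418 selection in mammalian cells. Short annotated fragments such as the HIV-1 LTR, SV40 large T antigen, ble and bGH poly(A) hits appear to be incidental matches within backbone sequence rather than functional elements.

CNOT8 is a catalytic 3'-5' poly(A) exoribonuclease subunit of the CCR4-NOT complex, which is involved in mRNA deadenylation and miRNA-mediated repression. The record does not state the effect of the K203A mutation. The construct allows expression of a fluorescently tagged point mutant in human cells, for example for comparison with the wild-type protein. The depositor notes that the supplied sequence may be theoretical or based on Sanger reads.
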