Features (pLannotate 1.2.2; 17 found; start..end, strand, type, name):
     61..364     +  enhancer       CMV enhancer: human cytomegalovirus immediate early enhancer
    365..568     +  promoter       CMV promoter: human cytomegalovirus (CMV) immediate early promoter
    564..597     +  LTR            5' LTR (truncated) (fragment): truncated 5' long terminal repeat (LTR) from HIV-1
    613..631     +  promoter       T7 promoter: promoter for bacteriophage T7 RNA polymerase
    665..1381    +  CDS            EGFP: EGFP is a basic (constitutively fluorescent) green fluorescent protein published in 1996, derived from Aequorea victoria. It is reported to be a rapidly-maturing weak dimer with moderate acid sensitivity.
   1382..1440    +  misc_feature   MCS (fragment): multiple cloning site
   1439..2311    +  CDS            CNOT8: CNOT8_HUMAN - Also known as CALIF, POP2. Experimental evidence at protein level: Swiss-Prot protein existence level 1. Has 3'-5' poly(A) exoribonuclease activity for synthetic poly(A) RNA substrate. Its function seems to be partially redundant with that of CNOT7. Catalytic component of the CCR4-NOT complex which is linked to various cellular processes including bulk mRNA degradation, miRNA-mediated repression, translational repression during translational initiation and general transcription regulation. During miRNA-mediated repression the complex seems also to act as translational repressor d
   2337..2421    +  CDS            large T antigen (fragment): large T antigen from SV40 (simian virus 40)
   2444..2565    +  polyA_signal   SV40 poly(A) signal: SV40 polyadenylation signal
   2599..3027    -  rep_origin     f1 ori (sequence partly withheld): f1 bacteriophage origin of replication; arrow indicates direction of (+) strand synthesis
   3054..3158    +  promoter       AmpR promoter: bla
   3160..3517    +  promoter       SV40 promoter: SV40 enhancer and early promoter
   3552..4346    +  CDS            NeoR/KanR: aminoglycoside phosphotransferase from Tn5; aph(3')-II (or nptII); confers resistance to neomycin, kanamycin, and G418 (Geneticin®)
   4367..4519    +  CDS            ble (fragment): BLE_KLEPN - Experimental evidence at protein level: Swiss-Prot protein existence level 1. Binding protein with a strong affinity to the bleomycin family of antibiotics. Binds to CL990; an antimitotic-antibiotic compound. From Klebsiella pneumoniae.
   4578..4625    +  polyA_signal   HSV TK poly(A) signal: herpes simplex virus thymidine kinase polyadenylation signal (Cole and Stacy, 1985)
   4716..4732    -  polyA_signal   bGH poly(A) signal (fragment): bovine growth hormone polyadenylation signal
   4954..5542    +  rep_origin     ori: high-copy-number ColE1/pMB1/pBR322/pUC origin of replication
>Addgene plasmid #147642 | pT7-EGFP-C1-HsNot8-K203A_U | depositor full sequence | sequence record 290089 | Full Sequence
TAGTTATTAATAGTAATCAATTACGGGGTCATTAGTTCATAGCCCATATATGGAGTTCCGCGTTACATAA
CTTACGGTAAATGGCCCGCCTGGCTGACCGCCCAACGACCCCCGCCCATTGACGTCAATAATGACGTATG
TTCCCATAGTAACGCCAATAGGGACTTTCCATTGACGTCAATGGGTGGAGTATTTACGGTAAACTGCCCA
CTTGGCAGTACATCAAGTGTATCATATGCCAAGTACGCCCCCTATTGACGTCAATGACGGTAAATGGCCC
GCCTGGCATTATGCCCAGTACATGACCTTATGGGACTTTCCTACTTGGCAGTACATCTACGTATTAGTCA
TCGCTATTACCATGGTGATGCGGTTTTGGCAGTACATCAATGGGCGTGGATAGCGGTTTGACTCACGGGG
ATTTCCAAGTCTCCACCCCATTGACGTCAATGGGAGTTTGTTTTGGCACCAAAATCAACGGGACTTTCCA
AAATGTCGTAACAACTCCGCCCCATTGACGCAAATGGGCGGTAGGCGTGTACGGTGGGAGGTCTATATAA
GCAGAGCTCTCTGGCTAACTAGAGAACCCACTGCTTACTGGCTTATCGAAATTAATACGACTCACTATAG
GGAGACCCAAGCTCTAGCGCTACCGGTCGCCACCATGGTGAGCAAGGGCGAGGAGCTGTTCACCGGGGTG
GTGCCCATCCTGGTCGAGCTGGACGGCGACGTAAACGGCCACAAGTTCAGCGTGTCCGGCGAGGGCGAGG
GCGATGCCACCTACGGCAAGCTGACCCTGAAGTTCATCTGCACCACCGGCAAGCTGCCCGTGCCCTGGCC
CACCCTCGTGACCACCCTGACCTACGGCGTGCAGTGCTTCAGCCGCTACCCCGACCACATGAAGCAGCAC
GACTTCTTCAAGTCCGCCATGCCCGAAGGCTACGTCCAGGAGCGCACCATCTTCTTCAAGGACGACGGCA
ACTACAAGACCCGCGCCGAGGTGAAGTTCGAGGGCGACACCCTGGTGAACCGCATCGAGCTGAAGGGCAT
CGACTTCAAGGAGGACGGCAACATCCTGGGGCACAAGCTGGAGTACAACTACAACAGCCACAACGTCTAT
ATCATGGCCGACAAGCAGAAGAACGGCATCAAGGTGAACTTCAAGATCCGCCACAACATCGAGGACGGCA
GCGTGCAGCTCGCCGACCACTACCAGCAGAACACCCCCATCGGCGACGGCCCCGTGCTGCTGCCCGACAA
CCACTACCTGAGCACCCAGTCCGCCCTGAGCAAAGACCCCAACGAGAAGCGCGATCACATGGTCCTGCTG
GAGTTCGTGACCGCCGCCGGGATCACTCTCGGCATGGACGAGCTGTACAAGTCCGGACTCAGATCTCGAG
CTCAAGCTTCGAATTCTGCAGTCGACGGTACCGCGGGCCCTGCAGCACTTGTGGAGAATAGCCAGGTTAT
CTGTGAAGTGTGGGCCAGTAATCTAGAAGAAGAGATGAGGAAGATCCGAGAAATCGTGCTCAGTTACAGT
TATATTGCCATGGACACAGAATTTCCAGGTGTTGTGGTGCGACCAATTGGTGAATTTCGTAGTTCCATAG
ATTACCAATATCAGCTTCTGCGGTGCAATGTTGACCTTTTAAAAATTATCCAGCTGGGCCTTACATTCAC
AAATGAGAAGGGAGAGTATCCTTCTGGAATCAATACTTGGCAGTTCAATTTCAAATTTAACCTTACAGAG
GACATGTACTCCCAGGATTCCATAGATCTCCTTGCTAACTCAGGACTACAGTTTCAGAAGCATGAAGAGG
AAGGGATTGACACACTGCACTTTGCAGAGCTGCTTATGACATCAGGAGTGGTTCTCTGTGACAATGTCAA
ATGGCTTTCATTTCATAGTGGCTATGATTTTGGCTATATGGTAAAGTTGCTTACAGATTCTCGTTTGCCA
GAAGAGGAACATGAATTCTTTCATATTCTGAACCTTTTCTTCCCATCCATTTATGATGTGAAATACCTGA
TGAAGAGCTGCGCAAATCTTAAGGGAGGTCTTCAGGAAGTTGCTGATCAGTTGGATTTGCAGAGGATTGG
AAGGCAGCACCAGGCAGGCTCAGACTCACTGCTGACAGGAATGGCTTTCTTTAGGATGAAAGAGTTGTTT
TTTGAGGACAGCATTGATGATGCCAAGTACTGTGGGCGGCTCTATGGCTTAGGCACAGGAGTGGCCCAGA
AGCAGAATGAGGATGTGGACTCTGCCCAGGAGAAGATGAGCATCCTGGCGATTATCAACAACATGCAGCA
GTGAGGATCCACCGGATCTAGATAACTGATCATAATCAGCCATACCACATTTGTAGAGGTTTTACTTGCT
TTAAAAAACCTCCCACACCTCCCCCTGAACCTGAAACATAAAATGAATGCAATTGTTGTTGTTAACTTGT
TTATTGCAGCTTATAATGGTTACAAATAAAGCAATAGCATCACAAATTTCACAAATAAAGCATTTTTTTC
ACTGCATTCTAGTTGTGGTTTGTCCAAACTCATCAATGTATCTTAACGCGTAAATTGTAAGCGTTAATAT
TTTGTTAAAATTCGCGTTAAATTTTTGTTAAATCAGCTCATTTTTTAACCAATAGGCCGAAATCGGCAAA
ATCCCTTATAAATCAAAAGAATAGACCGAGATAGGGT
[37 nt withheld, positions 2698-2734]
AAAGAACGTGGACTCCAACGTCAAAGG
[49 nt withheld, positions 2762-2810]
T
[91 nt withheld, positions 2812-2902]
G
[124 nt withheld, positions 2904-3027]
CAGGTGGCACTTTTCGGGGAAATGTGCGCGGAACCCCTATTTGTTTATTTTTCTAAATACATTCAAATAT
GTATCCGCTCATGAGACAATAACCCTGATAAATGCTTCAATAATATTGAAAAAGGAAGAGTCCTGAGGCG
GAAAGAACCAGCTGTGGAATGTGTGTCAGTTAGGGTGTGGAAAGTCCCCAGGCTCCCCAGCAGGCAGAAG
TATGCAAAGCATGCATCTCAATTAGTCAGCAACCAGGTGTGGAAAGTCCCCAGGCTCCCCAGCAGGCAGA
AGTATGCAAAGCATGCATCTCAATTAGTCAGCAACCATAGTCCCGCCCCTAACTCCGCCCATCCCGCCCC
TAACTCCGCCCAGTTCCGCCCATTCTCCGCCCCATGGCTGACTAATTTTTTTTATTTATGCAGAGGCCGA
GGCCGCCTCGGCCTCTGAGCTATTCCAGAAGTAGTGAGGAGGCTTTTTTGGAGGCCTAGGCTTTTGCAAA
GATCGATCAAGAGACAGGATGAGGATCGTTTCGCATGATTGAACAAGATGGATTGCACGCAGGTTCTCCG
GCCGCTTGGGTGGAGAGGCTATTCGGCTATGACTGGGCACAACAGACAATCGGCTGCTCTGATGCCGCCG
TGTTCCGGCTGTCAGCGCAGGGGCGCCCGGTTCTTTTTGTCAAGACCGACCTGTCCGGTGCCCTGAATGA
ACTGCAAGACGAGGCAGCGCGGCTATCGTGGCTGGCCACGACGGGCGTTCCTTGCGCAGCTGTGCTCGAC
GTTGTCACTGAAGCGGGAAGGGACTGGCTGCTATTGGGCGAAGTGCCGGGGCAGGATCTCCTGTCATCTC
ACCTTGCTCCTGCCGAGAAAGTATCCATCATGGCTGATGCAATGCGGCGGCTGCATACGCTTGATCCGGC
TACCTGCCCATTCGACCACCAAGCGAAACATCGCATCGAGCGAGCACGTACTCGGATGGAAGCCGGTCTT
GTCGATCAGGATGATCTGGACGAAGAGCATCAGGGGCTCGCGCCAGCCGAACTGTTCGCCAGGCTCAAGG
CGAGCATGCCCGACGGCGAGGATCTCGTCGTGACCCATGGCGATGCCTGCTTGCCGAATATCATGGTGGA
AAATGGCCGCTTTTCTGGATTCATCGACTGTGGCCGGCTGGGTGTGGCGGACCGCTATCAGGACATAGCG
TTGGCTACCCGTGATATTGCTGAAGAGCTTGGCGGCGAATGGGCTGACCGCTTCCTCGTGCTTTACGGTA
TCGCCGCTCCCGATTCGCAGCGCATCGCCTTCTATCGCCTTCTTGACGAGTTCTTCTGAGCGGGACTCTG
GGGTTCGAAATGACCGACCAAGCGACGCCCAACCTGCCATCACGAGATTTCGATTCCACCGCCGCCTTCT
ATGAAAGGTTGGGCTTCGGAATCGTTTTCCGGGACGCCGGCTGGATGATCCTCCAGCGCGGGGATCTCAT
GCTGGAGTTCTTCGCCCACCCTAGGGGGAGGCTAACTGAAACACGGAAGGAGACAATACCGGAAGGAACC
CGCGCTATGACGGCAATAAAAAGACAGAATAAAACGCACGGTGTTGGGTCGTTTGTTCATAAACGCGGGG
TTCGGTCCCAGGGCTGGCACTCTGTCGATACCCCACCGAGACCCCATTGGGGCCAATACGCCCGCGTTTC
TTCCTTTTCCCCACCCCACCCCCCAAGTTCGGGTGAAGGCCCAGGGCTCGCAGCCAACGTCGGGGCGGCA
GGCCCTGCCATAGCCTCAGGTTACTCATATATACTTTAGATTGATTTAAAACTTCATTTTTAATTTAAAA
GGATCTAGGTGAAGATCCTTTTTGATAATCTCATGACCAAAATCCCTTAACGTGAGTTTTCGTTCCACTG
AGCGTCAGACCCCGTAGAAAAGATCAAAGGATCTTCTTGAGATCCTTTTTTTCTGCGCGTAATCTGCTGC
TTGCAAACAAAAAAACCACCGCTACCAGCGGTGGTTTGTTTGCCGGATCAAGAGCTACCAACTCTTTTTC
CGAAGGTAACTGGCTTCAGCAGAGCGCAGATACCAAATACTGTCCTTCTAGTGTAGCCGTAGTTAGGCCA
CCACTTCAAGAACTCTGTAGCACCGCCTACATACCTCGCTCTGCTAATCCTGTTACCAGTGGCTGCTGCC
AGTGGCGATAAGTCGTGTCTTACCGGGTTGGACTCAAGACGATAGTTACCGGATAAGGCGCAGCGGTCGG
GCTGAACGGGGGGTTCGTGCACACAGCCCAGCTTGGAGCGAACGACCTACACCGAACTGAGATACCTACA
GCGTGAGCTATGAGAAAGCGCCACGCTTCCCGAAGGGAGAAAGGCGGACAGGTATCCGGTAAGCGGCAGG
GTCGGAACAGGAGAGCGCACGAGGGAGCTTCCAGGGGGAAACGCCTGGTATCTTTATAGTCCTGTCGGGT
TTCGCCACCTCTGACTTGAGCGTCGATTTTTGTGATGCTCGTCAGGGGGGCGGAGCCTATGGAAAAACGC
CAGCAACGCGGCCTTTTTACGGTTCCTGGCCTTTTGCTGGCCTTTTGCTCACATGTTCTTTCCTGCGTTA
TCCCCTGATTCTGTGGATAACCGTATTACCGCCATGCAT
